Addgene plasmid #218262: pAAV-synmiR-L-mRuby-Pro-EGFP-4×17
Purpose: Expresses EGFP in mammalian cells regulated by a synthetic microRNA-based dosage compensation circuit
Depositing lab: Michael Elowitz. Depositing organization: California Institute of Technology.
Backbone
  Vector backbone: pAAV
  Backbone size w/o insert (bp): 3041
  Total vector size (bp): 5819
  Vector type: Mammalian Expression, AAV, Synthetic Biology
Growth in bacteria
  Bacterial resistance: Ampicillin, 100 μg/mL
  Growth temperature: 37°C
  Growth strain: NEB Stable
  Copy number: High Copy
Gene/Insert
  Gene/Insert name: synPolyA-synmiRL-mRuby-EF1a-CMVe_MeP-EGFP-MREL_4×17
  Species: H. sapiens (human)
  Cloning method: Restriction Enzyme; 5′ cloning site MluI (not destroyed); 3′ cloning site PspOMI (not destroyed)
  Sequencing primers: 5′ pBR322ori-F; 3′ SV40pA-R
Terms and licenses: Academic/Nonprofit Terms; Industry Terms: Not Available to Industry
How to cite: pAAV-synmiR-L-mRuby-Pro-EGFP-4×17 was a gift from Michael Elowitz (Addgene plasmid # 218262 ; http://n2t.net/addgene:218262 ; RRID:Addgene_218262)
