[The description below was written by a language model from this plasmid's Addgene catalogue record and pLannotate feature annotations shown in this document.]
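Description:
pAAV-synmiR-L-mRuby-Pro-EGFP-4×17 is a 5.8 kb AAV transfer plasmid for mammalian expression, built on a pAAV backbone as a synthetic-biology circuit. It is maintained in bacteria through a high-copy ColE1/pUC-type origin and selected with ampicillin via the β-lactamase gene; an f1 phage origin and small remnants of pBR322 bom and rop sequences are also present. The payload lies between AAV2 inverted terminal repeats, which allow the cassette to be packaged into recombinant AAV. One ITR is annotated in full, while the other is detected only as two short fragments, so its integrity cannot be judged from the feature table alone.

Between the ITRs are two divergently oriented transcription units. On the reverse strand, an EF-1α core promoter drives mRuby3, followed by miR-30a-derived flanking sequence and a synthetic poly(A) signal. According to the insert name, this scaffold carries a synthetic microRNA, synmiR-L, so red fluorescence marks the transcript that produces the miRNA. On the forward strand, a CMV enhancer fused to a Mecp2 promoter fragment drives EGFP, terminated by an SV40 poly(A) signal. The insert name indicates that the EGFP transcript carries miRNA response elements for synmiR-L ("MREL 4×17", which probably means four 17-nucleotide sites), presumably in the unannotated stretch between EGFP and the polyadenylation signal.

Because miRNA and target are encoded on the same DNA, their levels rise together with copy number. This forms an incoherent feed-forward arrangement that buffers EGFP output against gene dosage. The stated purpose is EGFP expression in mammalian cells under this miRNA-based dosage compensation circuit.
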