Features (pLannotate 1.2.2; 18 found; start..end, strand, type, name):
    775..1363    +  rep_origin     ori: high-copy-number ColE1/pMB1/pBR322/pUC origin of replication
   1436..1463    +  repeat_region  AAV2 ITR (fragment): inverted terminal repeat of adeno-associated virus serotype 2 inverted
   1492..1519    +  repeat_region  AAV2 ITR (fragment): inverted terminal repeat of adeno-associated virus serotype 2 inverted
   1569..1617    -  polyA_signal   poly(A) signal: synthetic polyadenylation signal
   1667..1793    -  ncRNA          3' miR-30a: sequence downstream of the 71-nt precursor of the human miR-30a microRNA (Zeng et al., 2002) miRNA
   1997..2707    -  CDS            mRuby3: mRuby3 is a basic (constitutively fluorescent) red fluorescent protein published in 2016, derived from Entacmaea quadricolor. It has low acid sensitivity.
   2729..2940    -  promoter       EF-1α core promoter: core promoter for human elongation factor EF-1α
   2985..3288    +  enhancer       CMV enhancer: human cytomegalovirus immediate early enhancer
   3289..3464    +  promoter       Mecp2 promoter (fragment): promoter for selective expression in neurons (Adachi et al., 2005; Gray et al., 2011)
   3532..4248    +  CDS            EGFP: EGFP is a basic (constitutively fluorescent) green fluorescent protein published in 1996, derived from Aequorea victoria. It is reported to be a rapidly-maturing weak dimer with moderate acid sensitivity.
   4359..4480    +  polyA_signal   SV40 poly(A) signal: SV40 polyadenylation signal
   4506..4646    +  repeat_region  AAV2 ITR: inverted terminal repeat of adeno-associated virus serotype 2 inverted
   4651..4702    -  misc_feature   bom (fragment): basis of mobility region from pBR322
   4721..5176    +  rep_origin     f1 ori (sequence partly withheld): f1 bacteriophage origin of replication; arrow indicates direction of (+) strand synthesis
   5177..5226    -  misc_feature   bom (fragment): basis of mobility region from pBR322
   5328..5363    -  CDS            rop (fragment): Rop protein, which maintains plasmids at low copy number; rop
   5458..5562    +  promoter       AmpR promoter: bla
   5563..604     +  CDS            AmpR (across the origin): β-lactamase; bla; confers resistance to ampicillin, carbenicillin, and related antibiotics
>Addgene plasmid #218262 | pAAV-synmiR-L-mRuby-Pro-EGFP-4×17 | addgene full sequence | sequence record 494309 | Addgene NGS Result
AGAGCAACTCGGTCGCCGCATACACTATTCTCAGAATGACTTGGTTGAGTACTCACCAGTCACAGAAAAG
CATCTTACGGATGGCATGACAGTAAGAGAATTATGCAGTGCTGCCATAACCATGAGTGATAACACTGCGG
CCAACTTACTTCTGACAACGATCGGAGGACCGAAGGAGCTAACCGCTTTTTTGCACAACATGGGGGATCA
TGTAACTCGCCTTGATCGTTGGGAACCGGAGCTGAATGAAGCCATACCAAACGACGAGCGTGACACCACG
ATGCCTGTAGCAATGGCAACAACGTTGCGCAAACTATTAACTGGCGAACTACTTACTCTAGCTTCCCGGC
AACAATTAATAGACTGGATGGAGGCGGATAAAGTTGCAGGACCACTTCTGCGCTCGGCCCTTCCGGCTGG
CTGGTTTATTGCTGATAAATCTGGAGCCGGTGAGCGTGGGTCTCGCGGTATCATTGCAGCACTGGGGCCA
GATGGTAAGCCCTCCCGTATCGTAGTTATCTACACGACGGGGAGTCAGGCAACTATGGATGAACGAAATA
GACAGATCGCTGAGATAGGTGCCTCACTGATTAAGCATTGGTAACTGTCAGACCAAGTTTACTCATATAT
ACTTTAGATTGATTTAAAACTTCATTTTTAATTTAAAAGGATCTAGGTGAAGATCCTTTTTGATAATCTC
ATGACCAAAATCCCTTAACGTGAGTTTTCGTTCCACTGAGCGTCAGACCCCGTAGAAAAGATCAAAGGAT
CTTCTTGAGATCCTTTTTTTCTGCGCGTAATCTGCTGCTTGCAAACAAAAAAACCACCGCTACCAGCGGT
GGTTTGTTTGCCGGATCAAGAGCTACCAACTCTTTTTCCGAAGGTAACTGGCTTCAGCAGAGCGCAGATA
CCAAATACTGTTCTTCTAGTGTAGCCGTAGTTAGGCCACCACTTCAAGAACTCTGTAGCACCGCCTACAT
ACCTCGCTCTGCTAATCCTGTTACCAGTGGCTGCTGCCAGTGGCGATAAGTCGTGTCTTACCGGGTTGGA
CTCAAGACGATAGTTACCGGATAAGGCGCAGCGGTCGGGCTGAACGGGGGGTTCGTGCACACAGCCCAGC
TTGGAGCGAACGACCTACACCGAACTGAGATACCTACAGCGTGAGCTATGAGAAAGCGCCACGCTTCCCG
AAGGGAGAAAGGCGGACAGGTATCCGGTAAGCGGCAGGGTCGGAACAGGAGAGCGCACGAGGGAGCTTCC
AGGGGGAAACGCCTGGTATCTTTATAGTCCTGTCGGGTTTCGCCACCTCTGACTTGAGCGTCGATTTTTG
TGATGCTCGTCAGGGGGGCGGAGCCTATGGAAAAACGCCAGCAACGCGGCCTTTTTACGGTTCCTGGCCT
TTTGCTGGCCTTTTGCTCACATGTCCTGCAGGCAGCTGCGCGCTCGCTCGCTCACTGAGGCCGCCCGGGC
GTCGGGCGACCTTTGGTCGCCCGGCCTCAGTGAGCGAGCGAGCGCGCAGAGAGGGAGTGGCCAACTCCAT
CACTAGGGGTTCCTGCGGCCGCACGCGTCACACAAAAAACCAACACACAGATCTAATGAAAATAAAGATC
TTTTATTATTTCTTCCACAAGCCTGCAGGAAAAAGAAAGAGGATGAATGGTCAGGAAAAGTGATTTAATT
TATACCATTTTAATTCAGCTTTGTAAAAATGTATCAAAGAGATAGCAAGGTATTCAGTTTTAGTAAACAA
GATAATTGCTCGAATTCTAGCCCCTTGAAGTCCGAGGCAGTAGGCATAGGAATTATAATGCTTATCTATA
CATCTGTGGCTTCACTATAGATAAGCATTATAATTCCTGCGCTCACTGTCAACAGCAATATACCTTCTCG
AGCCTTCTGTTGGGTTAAGAAGTCGAAGTAATCCCAGCAAGTGTTTCCAAGATGTGCAGGCAACGATTCT
GTAAAGTACTGAAGCCTCATTCAAACTTACCTGCTACTTATATAGCTCGTCCATGCCACCACCAAGGTTG
CTGTATTTGGCAACTGCCACTTCTCTTTGCACTACGTAGGTTTCATTGTCACTCTCCTCGATCCTTTCCA
GGCGGTGATCAACGGCATGGACACCGGGCATCTTGATGTTCCCGACGGTCTTTTTTGACCTGTAAGTTGT
CACGAAGTTGCAGTGCAGATGGCCACCACCATCAACTTTCAGTGCGATGTCAGTGTATCCTCTCAGACCA
CCATCTGCTGGATACATCATCTCTGTATTAGGCTCCCAACCCTTGGTCTTCTTCTGCATCACGGGACCAT
TGGAGGGAAAGTTTACCCCTCTGACCTTGACGTTGTAGACGAGCTCGCCATCCTCAAGGCTGGTGTCCTG
CGTGACGGTGACGACTCCACCATCTTCGTATCTCGTAACTCTTTCCCAAGTAAAACCCTCAGGAAAGGAC
TGTTTAAAGAAATCAGGGATGTCGGCCGGGTACTTGATAAAGGTACGGCTGCCATACATGAACGACGTGG
CAAGAATGTCAAAGGCAAATGGCAGGGGTCCTCCCTCGATGACTTTGATCCTCATGGTTTGCACTCCCTC
GTACGGTCTGCCTTCTCCTTCACCTGTGCATTTGAATTGGTGGCCGTTGACCGAACCTTCCATGACCACC
TTCATACGCATATTTTCCTTGATCAGCTCTTCGCCCTTAGACACCATGGTGGCGTCGACTCACGACACCT
GTGTTCTGGCGGCAAACCCGTTGCGAAAAAGAACGTTCACGGCGACTACTGCACTTATATACGGTTCTCC
CCCACCCTCGGGAAAAAGGCGGAGCCAGTACACGACATCACTTTCCCAGTTTACCCCGCGCCACCTTCTC
TAGGCACCGGTTCAATTGCCGACCCCTCCCCCCAACTTCTCGGGGACTGTGGGCGATGTGCGCTCTGCCC
ACTGACGGGCACCGGAGCCCTATGACTTGCATAGCTGCGTATGGCGTTACATAACTTACGGTAAATGGCC
CGCCTGGCTGACCGCCCAACGACCCCCGCCCATTGACGTCAATAATGACGTATGTTCCCATAGTAACGCC
AATAGGGACTTTCCATTGACGTCAATGGGTGGAGTATTTACGGTAAACTGCCCACTTGGCAGTACATCAA
GTGTATCATATGCCAAGTACGCCCCCTATTGACGTCAATGACGGTAAATGGCCCGCCTGGCATTATGCCC
AGTACATGACCTTATGGGACTTTCCTACTTGGCAGTACATCTACGTATTAGTCATCGCTATTACCATGAA
TTGAGGGCGTCACCGCTAAGGCTCCGCCCCAGCCTGGGCTCCACAACCAATGAAGGGTAATCTCGACAAA
GAGCAAGGGGTGGGGCGCGGGCGCGCAGGTGCAGCAGCACACAGGCTGGTCGGGAGGGCGGGGCGCGACG
TCTGCCGTGCGGGGTCCCGGCATCGGTTGCGCGCGCGCTCCCTCCTCTCGGAGAGAGGGCTGTGGTAAAA
CCCGTCCGGAAACCACTTAAGCTTCGCCACCATGGTGAGCAAGGGCGAGGAGCTGTTCACCGGGGTGGTG
CCCATCCTGGTCGAGCTGGACGGCGACGTAAACGGCCACAAGTTCAGCGTGTCCGGCGAGGGCGAGGGCG
ATGCCACCTACGGCAAGCTGACCCTGAAGTTCATCTGCACCACCGGCAAGCTGCCCGTGCCCTGGCCCAC
CCTCGTGACCACCCTGACCTACGGCGTGCAGTGCTTCAGCCGCTACCCCGACCACATGAAGCAGCACGAC
TTCTTCAAGTCCGCCATGCCCGAAGGCTACGTCCAGGAGCGCACCATCTTCTTCAAGGACGACGGCAACT
ACAAGACCCGCGCCGAGGTGAAGTTCGAGGGCGACACCCTGGTGAACCGCATCGAGCTGAAGGGCATCGA
CTTCAAGGAGGACGGCAACATCCTGGGGCACAAGCTGGAGTACAACTACAACAGCCACAACGTCTATATC
ATGGCCGACAAGCAGAAGAACGGCATCAAGGTGAACTTCAAGATCCGCCACAACATCGAGGACGGCAGCG
TGCAGCTCGCCGACCACTACCAGCAGAACACCCCCATCGGCGACGGCCCCGTGCTGCTGCCCGACAACCA
CTACCTGAGCACCCAGTCCGCCCTGAGCAAAGACCCCAACGAGAAGCGCGATCACATGGTCCTGCTGGAG
TTCGTGACCGCCGCCGGGATCACTCTCGGCATGGACGAGCTGTACAAGTAGAGCTTTACTATTATAATGC
TTATCTATACTATTATAATGCTTATCTATACTATTATAATGCTTATCTATACTATTATAATGCTTATCTA
GGGCCCATCGATGCTAGCAACTTGTTTATTGCAGCTTATAATGGTTACAAATAAAGCAATAGCATCACAA
ATTTCACAAATAAAGCATTTTTTTCACTGCATTCTAGTTGTGGTTTGTCCAAACTCATCAATGTATCTTA
TCATGTCTGCGGACCGAGCGGCCGCAGGAACCCCTAGTGATGGAGTTGGCCACTCCCTCTCTGCGCGCTC
GCTCGCTCACTGAGGCCGGGCGACCAAAGGTCGCCCGACGCCCGGGCTTTGCCCGGGCGGCCTCAGTGAG
CGAGCGAGCGCGCAGCTGCCTGCAGGGGCGCCTGATGCGGTATTTTCTCCTTACGCATCTGTGCGGTATT
TCACACCGCATA
[95 nt withheld, positions 4703-4797]
T
[46 nt withheld, positions 4799-4844]
C
[141 nt withheld, positions 4846-4986]
CCTTTGACGTTGGAGTCCACGTTCTTT
[37 nt withheld, positions 5014-5050]
ACTCTATCTCGGGCTATTCTTTTGATTTATAAGGGATTTTGCCGATTTCGGTCTATTGGTTAAAAAATGA
GCTGATTTAACAAAAATTTAACGCGAATTTTAACAAAATATTAACGTTTACAATTTTATGGTGCACTCTC
AGTACAATCTGCTCTGATGCCGCATAGTTAAGCCAGCCCCGACACCCGCCAACACCCGCTGACGCGCCCT
GACGGGCTTGTCTGCTCCCGGCATCCGCTTACAGACAAGCTGTGACCGTCTCCGGGAGCTGCATGTGTCA
GAGGTTTTCACCGTCATCACCGAAACGCGCGAGACGAAAGGGCCTCGTGATACGCCTATTTTTATAGGTT
AATGTCATGATAATAATGGTTTCTTAGACGTCAGGTGGCACTTTTCGGGGAAATGTGCGCGGAACCCCTA
TTTGTTTATTTTTCTAAATACATTCAAATATGTATCCGCTCATGAGACAATAACCCTGATAAATGCTTCA
ATAATATTGAAAAAGGAAGAGTATGAGTATTCAACATTTCCGTGTCGCCCTTATTCCCTTTTTTGCGGCA
TTTTGCCTTCCTGTTTTTGCTCACCCAGAAACGCTGGTGAAAGTAAAAGATGCTGAAGATCAGTTGGGTG
CACGAGTGGGTTACATCGAACTGGATCTCAACAGCGGTAAGATCCTTGAGAGTTTTCGCCCCGAAGAACG
TTTTCCAATGATGAGCACTTTTAAAGTTCTGCTATGTGGCGCGGTATTATCCCTTATTGACGCCGGGCA
